>Addgene plasmid #57657 | tdEos-PLK1-N-16 | depositor partial sequence | sequence record 88811 | insert sequence
GATCCGCTAGCGCCACCATGAGTGCTGCAGTGACTGCAGGGAAGCTGGCACGGGCACCGGCCGACCCTGG
GAAAGCCGGGGTCCCCGGAGTTGCAGCTCCCGGAGCTCCGGCGGCGGCTCCACCGGCGAAAGAGATCCCG
GAGGTCCTAGTGGACCCACGCAGCCGGCGGCGCTATGTGCGGGGCCGCTTTTTGGGCAAGGGCGGCTTTG
CCAAGTGCTTCGAGATCTCGGACGCGGACACCAAGGAGGTGTTCGCGGGCAAGATTGTGCCTAAGTCTCT
GCTGCTCAAGCCGCACCAGAGGGAGAAGATGTCCATGGAAATATCCATTCACCGCAGCCTCGCCCACCAG
CACGTCGTAGGATTCCACGGCTTTTTCGAGGACAACGACTTCGTGTTCGTGGTGTTGGAGCTCTGCCGCC
GGAGGTCTCTCCTGGAGCTGCACAAGAGGAGGAAAGCCCTGACTGAGCCTGAGGCCCGATACTACCTACG
GCAAATTGTGCTTGGCTGCCAGTACCTGCACCGAAACCGAGTTATTCATCGAGACCTCAAGCTGGGCAAC
CTTTTCCTGAATGAAGATCTGGAGGTGAAAATAGGGGATTTTGGACTGGCAACCAAAGTCGAATATGACG
GGGAGAGGAAGAAGACCCTGTGTGGGACTCCTAATTACATAGCTCCCGAGGTGCTGAGCAAGAAAGGGCA
CAGTTTCGAGGTGGATGTGTGGTCCATTGGGTGTATCATGTATACCTTGTTAGTGGGCAAACCACCTTTT
GAGACTTCTTGCCTAAAAGAGACCTACCTCCGGATCAAGAAGAATGAATACAGTATTCCCAAGCACATCA
ACCCCGTGGCCGCCTCCCTCATCCAGAAGATGCTTCAGACAGATCCCACTGCCCGCCCAACCATTAACGA
GCTGCTTAATGACGAGTTCTTTACTTCTGGCTATATCCCTGCCCGTCTCCCCATCACCTGCCTGACCATT
CCACCAAGGTTTTCGATTGCTCCCAGCAGCCTGGACCCCAGCAACCGGAAGCCCCTCACAGTCCTCAATA
AAGGCTTGGAGAACCCCCTGCCTGAGCGTCCCCGGGAAAAAGAAGAACCAGTGGTTCGAGAGACAGGTGA
GGTGGTCGACTGCCACCTCAGTGACATGCTGCAGCAGCTGCACAGTGTCAATGCCTCCAAGCCCTCGGAG
CGTGGGCTGGTCAGGCAAGAGGAGGCTGAGGATCCTGCCTGCATCCCCATCTTCTGGGTCAGCAAGTGGG
TGGACTATTCGGACAAGTACGGCCTTGGGTATCAGCTCTGTGATAACAGCGTGGGGGTGCTCTTCAATGA
CTCAACACGCCTCATCCTCTACAATGATGGTGACAGCCTGCAGTACATAGAGCGTGACGGCACTGAGTCC
TACCTCACCGTGAGTTCCCATCCCAACTCCTTGATGAAGAAGATCACCCTCCTTAAATATTTCCGCAATT
ACATGAGCGAGCACTTGCTGAAGGCAGGTGCCAACATCACGCCGCGCGAAGGTGATGAGCTCGCCCGGCT
GCCCTACCTACGGACCTGGTTCCGCACCCGCAGCGCCATCATCCTGCACCTCAGCAACGGCAGCGTGCAG
ATCAACTTCTTCCAGGATCACACCAAGCTCATCTTGTGCCCACTGATGGCAGCCGTGACCTACATCGACG
AGAAGCGGGACTTCCGCACATACCGCCTGAGTCTCCTGGAGGAGTACGGCTGCTGCAAGGAGCTGGCCAG
CCGGCTCCGCTACGCCCGCACTATGGTGGACAAGCTGCTGAGCTCACGCTCGGCCAGCAACCGTCTCAAG
GCCTCCGGTAGCGGCAGCGCATCCGGCGGAAGCGGAAGCGGACCGGTCGCCACCATGAGTGCGATTAAGC
CAGACATGAAGATCAACCTCCGTATGGAAGGCAACGTAAACGGGCACCACTTTGTGATCGACGGAGATGG
TACAGGCAAGCCTTTTGAGGGAAAACAGAGTATGGATCTTGAAGTCAAAGAGGGCGGACCTCTGCCTTTT
GCCTTTGATATCCTGACCACTGCATTCCATTACGGCAACAGGGTATTCGCCGAATATCCAGACCACATAC
AAGACTATTTTAAGCAGTCGTTTCCTAAGGGGTATTCGTGGGAACGAAGCTTGACTTTCGAAGACGGGGG
CATTTGCATTGCCAGAAACGACATAACAATGGAAGGGGACACTTTCTATAATAAAGTTCGATTTCACGGT
GTAAACTTTCCCGCCAATGGTCCAGTTATGCAGAAGAAGACGCTGAAATGGGAGCCCTCCACTGAGAAAA
TGTATGTGCGTGATGGAGTGCTGACTGGTGATATTCGCATGGCTTTGTTGCTTGAAGGAAATGCCCATTA
CCGATGTGACTTCAGAACTACTTACAAAGCTAAGGAGAAGGGTGTCAAGTTACCAGGCTACCACTTTGTG
GACCACTGCATTGAGATTTTAAGCCATGACAAAGATTACAACAAGGTTAAGCTGTATGAGCATGCTGTTG
CTCATTCTGGATTGCCTGACAATGCCAGACGATCCGGTAGCGGTCACGGTACTGGTTCTACTGGTTCTGG
TTCTTCTGAGAGTGCGATTAAGCCAGACATGAAGATCAACCTCCGTATGGAAGGCAACGTAAACGGGCAC
CACTTTGTGATCGACGGAGATGGTACAGGCAAGCCTTTTGAGGGAAAACAGAGTATGGATCTTGAAGTCA
AAGAGGGCGGACCTCTGCCTTTTGCCTTTGATATCCTGACCACTGCATTCCATTACGGCAACAGGGTATT
CGCCGAATATCCAGACCACATACAAGACTATTTTAAGCAGTCGTTTCCTAAGGGGTATTCGTGGGAACGA
AGCTTGACTTTCGAAGACGGGGGCATTTGCATTGCCAGAAACGACATAACAATGGAAGGGGACACTTTCT
ATAATAAAGTTCGATTTCACGGTGTAAACTTTCCCGCCAATGGTCCAGTTATGCAGAAGAAGACGCTGAA
ATGGGAGCCCTCCACTGAGAAAATGTATGTGCGTGATGGAGTGCTGACTGGTGATATTCGCATGGCTTTG
TTGCTTGAAGGAAATGCCCATTACCGATGTGACTTCAGAACTACTTACAAAGCTAAGGAGAAGGGTGTCA
AGTTACCAGGCTACCACTTTGTGGACCACTGCATTGAGATTTTAAGCCATGACAAAGATTACAACAAGGT
TAAGCTGTATGAGCATGCTGTTGCTCATTCTGGATTGCCTGACAATGCCAGACGATAAGCGGCCGCGACT
CTAGATCATAATCAGCCATACCAC
