>Addgene plasmid #57657 | tdEos-PLK1-N-16 | addgene partial sequence | sequence record 173194 | Addgene partial NGS Result
ATGAGTGCTGCAGTGACTGCAGGGAAGCTGGCACGGGCACCGGCCGACCCTGGGAAAGCCGGGGTCCCCG
GAGTTGCAGCTCCCGGAGCTCCGGCGGCGGCTCCACCGGCGAAAGAGATCCCGGAGGTCCTAGTGGACCC
ACGCAGCCGGCGGCGCTATGTGCGGGGCCGCTTTTTGGGCAAGGGCGGCTTTGCCAAGTGCTTCGAGATC
TCGGACGCGGACACCAAGGAGGTGTTCGCGGGCAAGATTGTGCCTAAGTCTCTGCTGCTCAAGCCGCACC
AGAGGGAGAAGATGTCCATGGAAATATCCATTCACCGCAGCCTCGCCCACCAGCACGTCGTAGGATTCCA
CGGCTTTTTCGAGGACAACGACTTCGTGTTCGTGGTGTTGGAGCTCTGCCGCCGGAGGTCTCTCCTGGAG
CTGCACAAGAGGAGGAAAGCCCTGACTGAGCCTGAGGCCCGATACTACCTACGGCAAATTGTGCTTGGCT
GCCAGTACCTGCACCGAAACCGAGTTATTCATCGAGACCTCAAGCTGGGCAACCTTTTCCTGAATGAAGA
TCTGGAGGTGAAAATAGGGGATTTTGGACTGGCAACCAAAGTCGAATATGACGGGGAGAGGAAGAAGACC
CTGTGTGGGACTCCTAATTACATAGCTCCCGAGGTGCTGAGCAAGAAAGGGCACAGTTTCGAGGTGGATG
TGTGGTCCATTGGGTGTATCATGTATACCTTGTTAGTGGGCAAACCACCTTTTGAGACTTCTTGCCTAAA
AGAGACCTACCTCCGGATCAAGAAGAATGAATACAGTATTCCCAAGCACATCAACCCCGTGGCCGCCTCC
CTCATCCAGAAGATGCTTCAGACAGATCCCACTGCCCGCCCAACCATTAACGAGCTGCTTAATGACGAGT
TCTTTACTTCTGGCTATATCCCTGCCCGTCTCCCCATCACCTGCCTGACCATTCCACCAAGGTTTTCGAT
TGCTCCCAGCAGCCTGGACCCCAGCAACCGGAAGCCCCTCACAGTCCTCAATAAAGGCTTGGAGAACCCC
CTGCCTGAGCGTCCCCGGGAAAAAGAAGAACCAGTGGTTCGAGAGACAGGTGAGGTGGTCGACTGCCACC
TCAGTGACATGCTGCAGCAGCTGCACAGTGTCAATGCCTCCAAGCCCTCGGAGCGTGGGCTGGTCAGGCA
AGAGGAGGCTGAGGATCCTGCCTGCATCCCCATCTTCTGGGTCAGCAAGTGGGTGGACTATTCGGACAAG
TACGGCCTTGGGTATCAGCTCTGTGATAACAGCGTGGGGGTGCTCTTCAATGACTCAACACGCCTCATCC
TCTACAATGATGGTGACAGCCTGCAGTACATAGAGCGTGACGGCACTGAGTCCTACCTCACCGTGAGTTC
CCATCCCAACTCCTTGATGAAGAAGATCACCCTCCTTAAATATTTCCGCAATTACATGAGCGAGCACTTG
CTGAAGGCAGGTGCCAACATCACGCCGCGCGAAGGTGATGAGCTCGCCCGGCTGCCCTACCTACGGACCT
GGTTCCGCACCCGCAGCGCCATCATCCTGCACCTCAGCAACGGCAGCGTGCAGATCAACTTCTTCCAGGA
TCACACCAAGCTCATCTTGTGCCCACTGATGGCAGCCGTGACCTACATCGACGAGAAGCGGGACTTCCGC
ACATACCGCCTGAGTCTCCTGGAGGAGTACGGCTGCTGCAAGGAGCTGGCCAGCCGGCTCCGCTACGCCC
GCACTATGGTGGACAAGCTGCTGAGCTCACGCTCGGCCAGCAACCGTCTCAAGGCCTCCGGTAGCGGCAG
CGCATCCGGCGGAAGCGGAAGCGGACCGGTCGCCACCATGAGTGCGATTAAGCCAGACATGAAGATCAAC
CTCCGTATGGAAGGCAACGTAAACGGGCACCACTTTGTGATCGACGGAGATGGTACAGGCAAGCCTTTTG
AGGGAAAACAGAGTATGGATCTTGAAGTCAAAGAGGGCGGACCTCTGCCTTTTGCCTTTGATATCCTGAC
CACTGCATTCCATTACGGCAACAGGGTATTCGCCGAATATCCAGACCACATACAAGACTATTTTAAGCAG
TCGTTTCCTAAGGGGTATTCGTGGGAACGAAGCTTGACTTTCGAAGACGGGGGCATTTGCATTGCCAGAA
ACGACATAACAATGGAAGGGGACACTTTCTATAATAAAGTTCGATTTCACGGTGTAAACTTTCCCGCCAA
TGGTCCAGTTATGCAGAAGAAGACGCTGAAATGGGAGCCCTCCACTGAGAAAATGTATGTGCGTGATGGA
GTGCTGACTGGTGATATTCGCATGGCTTTGTTGCTTGAAGGAAATGCCCATTACCGATGTGACTTCAGAA
CTACTTACAAAGCTAAGGAGAAGGGTGTCAAGTTACCAGGCTACCACTTTGTGGACCACTGCATTGAGAT
TTTAAGCCATGACAAAGATTACAACAAGGTTAAGCTGTATGAGCATGCTGTTGCTCATTCTGGATTGCCT
GACAATGCCAGACGATAAGCGGCCGCGACTCTAGATCATAATCAGCCATACCACATTTGTAGAGGTTTTA
CTTGCTTTAAAAAACCTCCCACACCTCCCCCTGAACCTGAAACATAAAATGAATGCAATTGTTGTTGTTA
ACTTGTTTATTGCAGCTTATAATGGTTACAAATAAAGCAATAGCATCACAAATTTCACAAATAAAGCATT
TTTTTCACTGCATTCTAGTTGTGGTTTGTCCAAACTCATCAATGTATCTTAAGGCGTAAATTGTAAGCGT
TAATATTTTGTTAAAATTCGCGTTAAATTTTTGTTAAATCAGCTCATTTTTTAACCAATAGGCCGAAATC
GGCAAAATCCCTTATAAATCAAAAGAATAGACCGAGATAGGGT
[37 nt withheld, positions 2914-2950]
AAAGAACGTGGACTCCAACGTCAAAGG
[49 nt withheld, positions 2978-3026]
T
[91 nt withheld, positions 3028-3118]
G
[124 nt withheld, positions 3120-3243]
CAGGTGGCACTTTTCGGGGAAATGTGCGCGGAACCCCTATTTGTTTATTTTTCTAAATACATTCAAATAT
GTATCCGCTCATGAGACAATAACCCTGATAAATGCTTCAATAATATTGAAAAAGGAAGAGTCCTGAGGCG
GAAAGAACCAGCTGTGGAATGTGTGTCAGTTAGGGTGTGGAAAGTCCCCAGGCTCCCCAGCAGGCAGAAG
TATGCAAAGCATGCATCTCAATTAGTCAGCAACCAGGTGTGGAAAGTCCCCAGGCTCCCCAGCAGGCAGA
AGTATGCAAAGCATGCATCTCAATTAGTCAGCAACCATAGTCCCGCCCCTAACTCCGCCCATCCCGCCCC
TAACTCCGCCCAGTTCCGCCCATTCTCCGCCCCATGGCTGACTAATTTTTTTTATTTATGCAGAGGCCGA
GGCCGCCTCGGCCTCTGAGCTATTCCAGAAGTAGTGAGGAGGCTTTTTTGGAGGCCTAGGCTTTTGCAAA
GATCGATCAAGAGACAGGATGAGGATCGTTTCGCATGATTGAACAAGATGGATTGCACGCAGGTTCTCCG
GCCGCTTGGGTGGAGAGGCTATTCGGCTATGACTGGGCACAACAGACAATCGGCTGCTCTGATGCCGCCG
TGTTCCGGCTGTCAGCGCAGGGGCGCCCGGTTCTTTTTGTCAAGACCGACCTGTCCGGTGCCCTGAATGA
ACTGCAAGACGAGGCAGCGCGGCTATCGTGGCTGGCCACGACGGGCGTTCCTTGCGCAGCTGTGCTCGAC
GTTGTCACTGAAGCGGGAAGGGACTGGCTGCTATTGGGCGAAGTGCCGGGGCAGGATCTCCTGTCATCTC
ACCTTGCTCCTGCCGAGAAAGTATCCATCATGGCTGATGCAATGCGGCGGCTGCATACGCTTGATCCGGC
TACCTGCCCATTCGACCACCAAGCGAAACATCGCATCGAGCGAGCACGTACTCGGATGGAAGCCGGTCTT
GTCGATCAGGATGATCTGGACGAAGAGCATCAGGGGCTCGCGCCAGCCGAACTGTTCGCCAGGCTCAAGG
CGAGCATGCCCGACGGCGAGGATCTCGTCGTGACCCATGGCGATGCCTGCTTGCCGAATATCATGGTGGA
AAATGGCCGCTTTTCTGGATTCATCGACTGTGGCCGGCTGGGTGTGGCGGACCGCTATCAGGACATAGCG
TTGGCTACCCGTGATATTGCTGAAGAGCTTGGCGGCGAATGGGCTGACCGCTTCCTCGTGCTTTACGGTA
TCGCCGCTCCCGATTCGCAGCGCATCGCCTTCTATCGCCTTCTTGACGAGTTCTTCTGAGCGGGACTCTG
GGGTTCGAAATGACCGACCAAGCGACGCCCAACCTGCCATCACGAGATTTCGATTCCACCGCCGCCTTCT
ATGAAAGGTTGGGCTTCGGAATCGTTTTCCGGGACGCCGGCTGGATGATCCTCCAGCGCGGGGATCTCAT
GCTGGAGTTCTTCGCCCACCCTAGGGGGAGGCTAACTGAAACACGGAAGGAGACAATACCGGAAGGAACC
CGCGCTATGACGGCAATAAAAAGACAGAATAAAACGCACGGTGTTGGGTCGTTTGTTCATAAACGCGGGG
TTCGGTCCCAGGGCTGGCACTCTGTCGATACCCCACCGAGACCCCATTGGGGCCAATACGCCCGCGTTTC
TTCCTTTTCCCCACCCCACCCCCCAAGTTCGGGTGAAGGCCCAGGGCTCGCAGCCAACGTCGGGGCGGCA
GGCCCTGCCATAGCCTCAGGTTACTCATATATACTTTAGATTGATTTAAAACTTCATTTTTAATTTAAAA
GGATCTAGGTGAAGATCCTTTTTGATAATCTCATGACCAAAATCCCTTAACGTGAGTTTTCGTTCCACTG
AGCGTCAGACCCCGTAGAAAAGATCAAAGGATCTTCTTGAGATCCTTTTTTTCTGCGCGTAATCTGCTGC
TTGCAAACAAAAAAACCACCGCTACCAGCGGTGGTTTGTTTGCCGGATCAAGAGCTACCAACTCTTTTTC
CGAAGGTAACTGGCTTCAGCAGAGCGCAGATACCAAATACTGTTCTTCTAGTGTAGCCGTAGTTAGGCCA
CCACTTCAAGAACTCTGTAGCACCGCCTACATACCTCGCTCTGCTAATCCTGTTACCAGTGGCTGCTGCC
AGTGGCGATAAGTCGTGTCTTACCGGGTTGGACTCAAGACGATAGTTACCGGATAAGGCGCAGCGGTCGG
GCTGAACGGGGGGTTCGTGCACACAGCCCAGCTTGGAGCGAACGACCTACACCGAACTGAGATACCTACA
GCGTGAGCTATGAGAAAGCGCCACGCTTCCCGAAGGGAGAAAGGCGGACAGGTATCCGGTAAGCGGCAGG
GTCGGAACAGGAGAGCGCACGAGGGAGCTTCCAGGGGGAAACGCCTGGTATCTTTATAGTCCTGTCGGGT
TTCGCCACCTCTGACTTGAGCGTCGATTTTTGTGATGCTCGTCAGGGGGGCGGAGCCTATGGAAAAACGC
CAGCAACGCGGCCTTTTTACGGTTCCTGGCCTTTTGCTGGCCTTTTGCTCACATGTTCTTTCCTGCGTTA
TCCCCTGATTCTGTGGATAACCGTATTACCGCCATGCATTAGTTATTAATAGTAATCAATTACGGGGTCA
TTAGTTCATAGCCCATATATGGAGTTCCGCGTTACATAACTTACGGTAAATGGCCCGCCTGGCTGACCGC
CCAACGACCCCCGCCCATTGACGTCAATAATGACGTATGTTCCCATAGTAACGCCAATAGGGACTTTCCA
TTGACGTCAATGGGTGGAGTATTTACGGTAAACTGCCCACTTGGCAGTACATCAAGTGTATCATATGCCA
AGTACGCCCCCTATTGACGTCAATGACGGTAAATGGCCCGCCTGGCATTATGCCCAGTACATGACCTTAT
GGGACTTTCCTACTTGGCAGTACATCTACGTATTAGTCATCGCTATTACCATGGTGATGCGGTTTTGGCA
GTACATCAATGGGCGTGGATAGCGGTTTGACTCACGGGGATTTCCAAGTCTCCACCCCATTGACGTCAAT
GGGAGTTTGTTTTGGCACCAAAATCAACGGGACTTTCCAAAATGTCGTAACAACTCCGCCCCATTGACGC
AAATGGGCGGTAGGCGTGTACGGTGGGAGGTCTATATAAGCAGAGCTGGTTTAGTGAACCGTCAGATCCG
CTAGCGCCACC
