[The description below was written by a language model from this plasmid's Addgene catalogue record.]
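Description:
tdEos-PLK1-N-16 is a mammalian expression plasmid built on the tdEos-N1 backbone (about 4.75 kb without the insert), an N1-style fusion vector in which a gene of interest is placed upstream of the fluorescent protein coding sequence. It is maintained in E. coli as a high-copy plasmid under kanamycin selection, and it carries a neomycin resistance marker so that transfected mammalian cells can be selected with G418. No feature table is provided, so details such as the specific replication origins and polyadenylation signals are not itemised. The listed 3′ sequencing primer does suggest an SV40 polyadenylation region downstream of the fusion.

The insert is human PLK1 (polo-like kinase 1, also known as PLK or STPK13), a serine/threonine kinase involved in mitosis. It is expressed from the CMV promoter, with tdEos fused to its C terminus. The "N-16" in the name probably denotes the N1-type orientation and a 16-residue linker between the two parts, but the record does not state this. tdEos is a tandem-dimer form of the photoconvertible protein Eos. In its native state it fluoresces green (excitation 505 nm, emission 516 nm). After photoconversion, typically triggered by violet or near-UV light, it fluoresces red (excitation 569 nm, emission 581 nm).

The stated purpose of the construct is as a localization marker for centrosomes. Because the tag is photoconvertible, it is suited to live-cell imaging, to optical highlighting and tracking of a selected pool of PLK1, and to the localization-based super-resolution methods for which Eos variants are commonly used. The cloning method is recorded as unknown.
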