Addgene plasmid #57657: tdEos-PLK1-N-16
Purpose: Localization: Centrosomes, Excitation: 505 / 569, Emission: 516 / 581
Depositing lab: Michael Davidson. Depositing organization: Florida State University, Tallahassee.
Backbone
  Vector backbone: tdEos-N1
  Backbone size w/o insert (bp): 4750
  Vector type: Mammalian Expression
  Selectable markers: Neomycin (select with G418)
Growth in bacteria
  Bacterial resistance: Kanamycin, 50 μg/mL
  Growth temperature: 37°C
  Growth strain: DH5alpha
  Copy number: High Copy
Gene/Insert
  Gene/Insert name: PLK1 (alt name: NM_005030.5)
  Species: H. sapiens (human)
  Entrez Gene: PLK1 (a.k.a. PLK, STPK13)
  Promoter: CMV
  Tag / fusion protein: tdEos (C terminal on backbone)
  Cloning method: Unknown
  Sequencing primers: 5′ CMV-F; 3′ SV40pA-R
Terms and licenses: Academic/Nonprofit Terms; Industry Terms
Depositor comments: . Excitation = 505 / 569; Emission = 516 / 581
How to cite: tdEos-PLK1-N-16 was a gift from Michael Davidson (Addgene plasmid # 57657 ; http://n2t.net/addgene:57657 ; RRID:Addgene_57657)
